>Addgene plasmid #47887 | pNCMV 18E6no* delPDZ | depositor partial sequence | sequence record 68438 | Tag and gene
ATGGACTACAAGGATGACGATGACAAGCTCGATGGAGGATACCCATACGATGTTCCAGATTACGCTGATT
CGACTGGAATGGCGCGCTTTGAGGATCCAACACGGCGACCCTACAAGCTACCTGATCTGTGCACGGAACT
GAACACTTCACTGCAAGACATAGAAATAACCTGTGTATATTGCAAGACAGTATTGGAACTTACAGAGGCA
TTTGAATTTGCATTTAAAGATTTATTTGTGGTGTATAGAGACAGTATACCGCATGCTGCATGCCATAAAT
GTATAGATTTTTATTCTAGAATTAGAGAATTAAGACATTATTCAGACTCTGTGTATGGAGACACATTGGA
AAAACTAACTAACACTGGGTTATACAATTTATTAATAAGGTGCCTGCGGTGCCAGAAACCGTTGAATCCA
GCAGAAAAACTTAGACACCTTAATGAAAAACGACGATTTCACAACATAGCTGGGCACTATAGAGGCCAGT
GCCATTCGTGCTGCAACCGAGCACGACAGGAAAGACTCCAACGATAAAAGCTATCGGATCCGTCGAGGAA
