>Addgene plasmid #47887 | pNCMV 18E6no* delPDZ | addgene partial sequence | sequence record 70366 | Bglob-intron-F 5'-ctggtcatcatcctgccttt-3'
AATGATATACACTGTTTGAGATGAGGATAAAATACTCTGAGTCCAAACCGGGCCCCTCTGCTAACCATGT
TCATGCCTTCTTCTCTTTCCTACAGCTCCTGGGCAACGTGCTGGTTGTTGTGCTGTCTCATCATTTTGGC
AAAGAATTCCTCGACGGATCTATGGACTACAAGGATGACGATGACAAGCTCGATGGAGGATACCCATACG
ATGTTCCAGATTACGCTGATTCGACTGGAATGGCGCGCTTTGAGGATCCAACACGGCGACCCTACAAGCT
ACCTGATCTGTGCACGGAACTGAACACTTCACTGCAAGACATAGAAATAACCTGTGTATATTGCAAGACA
GTATTGGAACTTACAGAGGCATTTGAATTTGCATTTAAAGATTTATTTGTGGTGTATAGAGACAGTATAC
CGCATGCTGCATGCCATAAATGTATAGATTTTTATTCTAGAATTAGAGAATTAAGACATTATTCAGACTC
TGTGTATGGAGACACATTGGAAAAACTAACTAACACTGGGTTATACAATTTATTAATAAGGTGCCTGCGG
TGCCAGAAACCGTTGAATCCAGCAGAAAAACTTAGACACCTTAATGAAAAACGACGATTTCACAACATAG
CTGGGCACTATAGAGGCCAGTGCCATTCGTGCTGCAACCGAGCACGACAGGAAAGACTCCAACGATAAAA
GCTATCGGATCCGTCGAGGAATTCACTCCTCAGGTGCAGGCTGCCTATCAGAAGGTGGTGGCTGGTGTGG
CCAATGCCCTGGCTCACAAATACCACTGAGATCTTTTTCCCTCTGCCAAAAATTATGGGGACATCATGAA
GCCCCTTGAGCATCTGACTTCTGGCTAATAAAGGAAATTTATTTTCATTGCAATAGTGTGTTGGAATTTT
TTGTGTCTCTCACTCGGAAGGACATATGGGAGGGCAAATCATTTAAAACATCAGAATGAGTATTTGGTTT
AGAGTTTGGCAACATATGCCCATATGCTGGCTGCCATGAACAAAGGTTGGCTATAAAGAGGTCATCAGTA
TATGAAACAGCCCCCTGCTGTCCATTCCTTATTCCATAGAAAAGCCTTGACTTGAGGTTAGATTTTTTTT
AAATTTTGTTTTGGGGTATTTTTTT
