[The description below was written by a language model from this plasmid's Addgene catalogue record.]
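Description:
pNCMV 18E6no* delPDZ is a mammalian expression plasmid of about 7 kb, built on the roughly 6.55 kb pNCMV backbone. It is maintained in E. coli as a high-copy plasmid under ampicillin selection and carries a neomycin resistance marker, so transfected mammalian cells can be selected with G418 to obtain stable populations. No feature table is provided, so details such as the origin of replication and polyadenylation signals are not stated in the record.

The payload is a 471 bp insert encoding a mutant form of the human papillomavirus type 18 E6 oncoprotein, expressed from the CMV promoter and fused at its N terminus to backbone-encoded FLAG and HA epitope tags for detection and immunoprecipitation. The insert was placed into an EcoRV site, which was destroyed at both junctions during cloning.

Two changes distinguish it from wild-type E6. A V44A substitution prevents the internal splicing event that normally yields the truncated E6* product, so only the full-length, unspliced ("no*") protein is made. In addition, the last six amino acids are deleted, removing the C-terminal PDZ-binding motif through which high-risk E6 proteins engage cellular PDZ-domain proteins.

The construct therefore serves as a motif-specific loss-of-function variant, useful alongside intact E6 for testing whether a given E6 activity depends on PDZ-protein interactions. The associated publication examined activation of cap-dependent translation by mucosal HPV E6 proteins and its dependence on the LXXLL-binding motif, a context in which this mutant would serve as a comparison.
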