Addgene plasmid #47887: pNCMV 18E6no* delPDZ
Purpose: PDZ-binding motif is deleted
Depositing lab: Karl Munger. Depositing organization: Brigham and Women's Hospital. Publication: Activation of cap dependent translation by mucosal Human Papillomavirus E6 proteins is dependent on the integrity of the LXXLL binding motif. Spangle J, Ghosh-Choudhury N, Munger K. J Virol. 2012 May 2. 10.1128/JVI.00487-12 PubMed 22553330.
Backbone
  Vector backbone: pNCMV
  Backbone size w/o insert (bp): 6550
  Total vector size (bp): 7000
  Vector type: Mammalian Expression
  Selectable markers: Neomycin (select with G418)
Growth in bacteria
  Bacterial resistance: Ampicillin, 100 μg/mL
  Growth temperature: 37°C
  Growth strain: DH5alpha
  Copy number: High Copy
Gene/Insert
  Gene/Insert name: HPV 18 E6no* (alt name: HPV 18E6)
  Species: HPV
  Insert size (bp): 471
  Mutation: del last 6aa, V44A*
  GenBank ID: NC_001357.1
  Promoter: CMV
  Tag / fusion protein: FLAG (N terminal on backbone); HA (N terminal on backbone)
  Cloning method: Restriction Enzyme; 5′ cloning site EcoRV (destroyed during cloning); 3′ cloning site EcoRV (destroyed during cloning)
  Sequencing primers: 5′ CMV bam neo 5'; 3′ CMV bam neo 3'
Terms and licenses: Academic/Nonprofit Terms; Industry Terms: Not Available to Industry
Depositor comments: *The V44A mutation prevents the internal splicing of the DNA so only the "no *" (unspliced form) of 18E6 is produced.
How to cite: pNCMV 18E6no* delPDZ was a gift from Karl Munger (Addgene plasmid # 47887 ; http://n2t.net/addgene:47887 ; RRID:Addgene_47887)
